>Addgene plasmid #1822 | Neo/FLAG TAP | addgene partial sequence | sequence record 16891 | 1822 with Neo-F
GCTGACCGCTTCCTCGTGCTTTACGGTATCGCCGCTCCCGATTCGCAGCGCATCGCCTTCTATCGCCTTC
TTGACGAGTTCTTCTGAGCGGGACTCTGGGGTTCGAAATGACCGACCAAGCGACGCCCAACCTGCCATCA
CGAGATTTCGATTCCACCGCCGCCTTCTATGAAAGGTTGGGCTTCGGAATCGTTTTCCGGGACGCCGGCT
GGATGATCCTCCAGCGCGGGGATCTCATGCTGGAGTTCTTCGCCCACCCCAATTCGAGCTCGGTACCCCT
AGAAAGTGTGACAACGTCGCACCATGTGTAGGTTTTCATTTATGTTCTTTCTTTCTTTCTTTTGTGAATT
TGTTTTCTGTCTCAAATGTTTTTAATTCGCTTGGGACCTATGTTTTTCTTGTTTTTTTGCTCACCCTTTG
TGTAGGAGGCACCCTGTCACGTCTGTGGTTGCGTGTATGCCTTCCTTCCCCTTATTCGCTTCTTCCTGTC
GTGTCACACCTCTTTCTCCCTCTCCCTTTCCGCCTTTTCTTTCAATCTTGTTTTCTCGACCAGCCCTACT
AGAGGAGAAAGAATAGTAACCCTTTCATCAAATAGTCCAAACGAATTATGGTGGACAACAAATTCAACAA
AGAACAACAAAACGCGTTCTATGAGATCTTACATTTACCTAACTTAAACGAAGAACAACGAAACGCCTTC
ATCCAAAGTTTAAAAGATGACCCAAGCCAAAGCGCTAACCTTTTAGCAGAAGCTAAAAAGCTAAATGATG
CTC
