[The description below was written by a language model from this plasmid's Addgene catalogue record.]
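Description:
Neo/FLAG TAP is a high-copy bacterial plasmid that carries an ampicillin resistance marker for propagation in E. coli. The catalogue classes it as a bacterial expression vector, but the backbone is not named. The same figure, about 1.8 kb, is given for both the backbone without insert and the insert, so the true size and identity of the vector portion cannot be determined from the entry. No feature table accompanies the record, and the origin of replication, promoters, terminators and other regulatory elements are not stated.

The payload is a roughly 1.8 kb cassette called neo/FLAG TAP. It pairs a neomycin resistance marker, selectable with G418 in eukaryotic cells, with a FLAG epitope and a tandem affinity purification (TAP) tag, both recorded as N-terminal. A TAP tag is a composite of two affinity modules used in succession, which allows a tagged protein and its binding partners to be recovered under mild conditions in two purification steps. The FLAG epitope adds a short handle for antibody detection or immunoprecipitation.

Placing a drug marker next to N-terminal tags suggests a tagging module: the cassette could be excised or amplified and joined to a gene of interest, with G418 then selecting cells that carry the tagged protein. This reading is an inference from the listed parts. The record does not state the intended purpose, the target organism, the promoter driving neo, or which TAP variant is used.
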