Addgene plasmid #1822: Neo/FLAG TAP
Depositing lab: Christian Tschudi. Depositing organization: Yale University.
Backbone
  Vector backbone: na
  Backbone size w/o insert (bp): 1801
  Vector type: Bacterial Expression
  Selectable markers: Neomycin (select with G418)
Growth in bacteria
  Bacterial resistance: Ampicillin, 100 μg/mL
  Growth temperature: 37°C
  Growth strain: DH5alpha
  Copy number: High Copy
Gene/Insert
  Gene/Insert name: neo/FLAG TAP
  Insert size (bp): 1801
  Tag / fusion protein: FLAG (N terminal on insert); TAP (N terminal on insert)
  Cloning method: Restriction Enzyme
  Sequencing primers: 5′ na
Terms and licenses: Academic/Nonprofit Terms; Industry Terms: Not Available to Industry
How to cite: Neo/FLAG TAP was a gift from Christian Tschudi (Addgene plasmid # 1822 ; http://n2t.net/addgene:1822 ; RRID:Addgene_1822)
